>Addgene plasmid #80690 | pCDB289 | addgene full sequence | sequence record 164755 | Addgene Assembled Sequence
TGGCGAATGGG
[124 nt withheld, positions 12-135]
C
[91 nt withheld, positions 137-227]
A
[49 nt withheld, positions 229-277]
CCTTTGACGTTGGAGTCCACGTTCTTT
[37 nt withheld, positions 305-341]
ACCCTATCTCGGTCTATTCTTTTGATTTATAAGGGATTTTGCCGATTTCGGCCTATTGGTTAAAAAATGA
GCTGATTTAACAAAAATTTAACGCGAATTTTAACAAAATATTAACGTTTACAATTTCAGGTGGCACTTTT
CGGGGAAATGTGCGCGGAACCCCTATTTGTTTATTTTTCTAAATACATTCAAATATGTATCCGCTCATGA
ATTAATTCTTAGAAAAACTCATCGAGCATCAAATGAAACTGCAATTTATTCATATCAGGATTATCAATAC
CATATTTTTGAAAAAGCCGTTTCTGTAATGAAGGAGAAAACTCACCGAGGCAGTTCCATAGGATGGCAAG
ATCCTGGTATCGGTCTGCGATTCCGACTCGTCCAACATCAATACAACCTATTAATTTCCCCTCGTCAAAA
ATAAGGTTATCAAGTGAGAAATCACCATGAGTGACGACTGAATCCGGTGAGAATGGCAAAAGTTTATGCA
TTTCTTTCCAGACTTGTTCAACAGGCCAGCCATTACGCTCGTCATCAAAATCACTCGCATCAACCAAACC
GTTATTCATTCGTGATTGCGCCTGAGCGAGACGAAATACGCGATCGCTGTTAAAAGGACAATTACAAACA
GGAATCGAATGCAACCGGCGCAGGAACACTGCCAGCGCATCAACAATATTTTCACCTGAATCAGGATATT
CTTCTAATACCTGGAATGCTGTTTTCCCGGGGATCGCAGTGGTGAGTAACCATGCATCATCAGGAGTACG
GATAAAATGCTTGATGGTCGGAAGAGGCATAAATTCCGTCAGCCAGTTTAGTCTGACCATCTCATCTGTA
ACATCATTGGCAACGCTACCTTTGCCATGTTTCAGAAACAACTCTGGCGCATCGGGCTTCCCATACAATC
GATAGATTGTCGCACCTGATTGCCCGACATTATCGCGAGCCCATTTATACCCATATAAATCAGCATCCAT
GTTGGAATTTAATCGCGGCCTAGAGCAAGACGTTTCCCGTTGAATATGGCTCATAACACCCCTTGTATTA
CTGTTTATGTAAGCAGACAGTTTTATTGTTCATGACCAAAATCCCTTAACGTGAGTTTTCGTTCCACTGA
GCGTCAGACCCCGTAGAAAAGATCAAAGGATCTTCTTGAGATCCTTTTTTTCTGCGCGTAATCTGCTGCT
TGCAAACAAAAAAACCACCGCTACCAGCGGTGGTTTGTTTGCCGGATCAAGAGCTACCAACTCTTTTTCC
GAAGGTAACTGGCTTCAGCAGAGCGCAGATACCAAATACTGTCCTTCTAGTGTAGCCGTAGTTAGGCCAC
CACTTCAAGAACTCTGTAGCACCGCCTACATACCTCGCTCTGCTAATCCTGTTACCAGTGGCTGCTGCCA
GTGGCGATAAGTCGTGTCTTACCGGGTTGGACTCAAGACGATAGTTACCGGATAAGGCGCAGCGGTCGGG
CTGAACGGGGGGTTCGTGCACACAGCCCAGCTTGGAGCGAACGACCTACACCGAACTGAGATACCTACAG
CGTGAGCTATGAGAAAGCGCCACGCTTCCCGAAGGGAGAAAGGCGGACAGGTATCCGGTAAGCGGCAGGG
TCGGAACAGGAGAGCGCACGAGGGAGCTTCCAGGGGGAAACGCCTGGTATCTTTATAGTCCTGTCGGGTT
TCGCCACCTCTGACTTGAGCGTCGATTTTTGTGATGCTCGTCAGGGGGGCGGAGCCTATGGAAAAACGCC
AGCAACGCGGCCTTTTTACGGTTCCTGGCCTTTTGCTGGCCTTTTGCTCACATGTTCTTTCCTGCGTTAT
CCCCTGATTCTGTGGATAACCGTATTACCGCCTTTGAGTGAGCTGATACCGCTCGCCGCAGCCGAACGAC
CGAGCGCAGCGAGTCAGTGAGCGAGGAAGCGGAAGAGCGCCTGATGCGGTATTTTCTCCTTACGCATCTG
TGCGGTATTTCACACCGCATATATGGTGCACTCTCAGTACAATCTGCTCTGATGCCGCATAGTTAAGCCA
GTATACACTCCGCTATCGCTACGTGACTGGGTCATGGCTGCGCCCCGACACCCGCCAACACCCGCTGACG
CGCCCTGACGGGCTTGTCTGCTCCCGGCATCCGCTTACAGACAAGCTGTGACCGTCTCCGGGAGCTGCAT
GTGTCAGAGGTTTTCACCGTCATCACCGAAACGCGCGAGGCAGCTGCGGTAAAGCTCATCAGCGTGGTCG
TGAAGCGATTCACAGATGTCTGCCTGTTCATCCGCGTCCAGCTCGTTGAGTTTCTCCAGAAGCGTTAATG
TCTGGCTTCTGATAAAGCGGGCCATGTTAAGGGCGGTTTTTTCCTGTTTGGTCACTGATGCCTCCGTGTA
AGGGGGATTTCTGTTCATGGGGGTAATGATACCGATGAAACGAGAGAGGATGCTCACGATACGGGTTACT
GATGATGAACATGCCCGGTTACTGGAACGTTGTGAGGGTAAACAACTGGCGGTATGGATGCGGCGGGACC
AGAGAAAAATCACTCAGGGTCAATGCCAGCGCTTCGTTAATACAGATGTAGGTGTTCCACAGGGTAGCCA
GCAGCATCCTGCGATGCAGATCCGGAACATAATGGTGCAGGGCGCTGACTTCCGCGTTTCCAGACTTTAC
GAAACACGGAAACCGAAGACCATTCATGTTGTTGCTCAGGTCGCAGACGTTTTGCAGCAGCAGTCGCTTC
ACGTTCGCTCGCGTATCGGTGATTCATTCTGCTAACCAGTAAGGCAACCCCGCCAGCCTAGCCGGGTCCT
CAACGACAGGAGCACGATCATGCGCACCCGTGGGGCCGCCATGCCGGCGATAATGGCCTGCTTCTCGCCG
AAACGTTTGGTGGCGGGACCAGTGACGAAGGCTTGAGCGAGGGCGTGCAAGATTCCGAATACCGCAAGCG
ACAGGCCGATCATCGTCGCGCTCCAGCGAAAGCGGTCCTCGCCGAAAATGACCCAGAGCGCTGCCGGCAC
CTGTCCTACGAGTTGCATGATAAAGAAGACAGTCATAAGTGCGGCGACGATAGTCATGCCCCGCGCCCAC
CGGAAGGAGCTGACTGGGTTGAAGGCTCTCAAGGGCATCGGTCGAGATCCCGGTGCCTAATGAGTGAGCT
AACTTACATTAATTGCGTTGCGCTCACTGCCCGCTTTCCAGTCGGGAAACCTGTCGTGCCAGCTGCATTA
ATGAATCGGCCAACGCGCGGGGAGAGGCGGTTTGCGTATTGGGCGCCAGGGTGGTTTTTCTTTTCACCAG
TGAGACGGGCAACAGCTGATTGCCCTTCACCGCCTGGCCCTGAGAGAGTTGCAGCAAGCGGTCCACGCTG
GTTTGCCCCAGCAGGCGAAAATCCTGTTTGATGGTGGTTAACGGCGGGATATAACATGAGCTGTCTTCGG
TATCGTCGTATCCCACTACCGAGATGTCCGCACCAACGCGCAGCCCGGACTCGGTAATGGCGCGCATTGC
GCCCAGCGCCATCTGATCGTTGGCAACCAGCATCGCAGTGGGAACGATGCCCTCATTCAGCATTTGCATG
GTTTGTTGAAAACCGGACATGGCACTCCAGTCGCCTTCCCGTTCCGCTATCGGCTGAATTTGATTGCGAG
TGAGATATTTATGCCAGCCAGCCAGACGCAGACGCGCCGAGACAGAACTTAATGGGCCCGCTAACAGCGC
GATTTGCTGGTGACCCAATGCGACCAGATGCTCCACGCCCAGTCGCGTACCGTCTTCATGGGAGAAAATA
ATACTGTTGATGGGTGTCTGGTCAGAGACATCAAGAAATAACGCCGGAACATTAGTGCAGGCAGCTTCCA
CAGCAATGGCATCCTGGTCATCCAGCGGATAGTTAATGATCAGCCCACTGACGCGTTGCGCGAGAAGATT
GTGCACCGCCGCTTTACAGGCTTCGACGCCGCTTCGTTCTACCATCGACACCACCACGCTGGCACCCAGT
TGATCGGCGCGAGATTTAATCGCCGCGACAATTTGCGACGGCGCGTGCAGGGCCAGACTGGAGGTGGCAA
CGCCAATCAGCAACGACTGTTTGCCCGCCAGTTGTTGTGCCACGCGGTTGGGAATGTAATTCAGCTCCGC
CATCGCCGCTTCCACTTTTTCCCGCGTTTTCGCAGAAACGTGGCTGGCCTGGTTCACCACGCGGGAAACG
GTCTGATAAGAGACACCGGCATACTCTGCGACATCGTATAACGTTACTGGTTTCACATTCACCACCCTGA
ATTGACTCTCTTCCGGGCGCTATCATGCCATACCGCGAAAGGTTTTGCGCCATTCGATGGTGTCCGGGAT
CTCGACGCTCTCCCTTATGCGACTCCTGCATTAGGAAGCAGCCCAGTAGTAGGTTGAGGCCGTTGAGCAC
CGCCGCCGCAAGGAATGGTGCATGCAAGGAGATGGCGCCCAACAGTCCCCCGGCCACGGGGCCTGCCACC
ATACCCACGCCGAAACAAGCGCTCATGAGCCCGAAGTGGCGAGCCCGATCTTCCCCATCGGTGATGTCGG
CGATATAGGCGCCAGCAACCGCACCTGTGGCGCCGGTGATGCCGGCCACGATGCGTCCGGCGTAGAGGAT
CGAGATCGATCTCGATCCCGCGAAATTAATACGACTCACTATAGGGGAATTGTGAGCGGATAACAATTCC
CCTCTAGAAATAATTTTGTTTAACTTTAAGAAGGAGATATACATATGACTATGACAAGACTGAAGATTTC
GAAAACTCTGCTGGCTGTAATGTTGACCTCTGCCGTCGCGACCGGCTCTGCCTACGCGGAAAACAACGCG
CAGACTACCAATGAAAGCGCAGGGCAAAAAGTCGATAGCTCTATGAATAAAGTCGGTAATTTCATGGATG
ACAGCGCCATCACCGCGAAAGTGAAGGCGGCCCTGGTGGATCATGACAACATCAAGAGCACCGATATCTC
TGTAAAAACCGATCAAAAAGTCGTGACCCTGAGCGGTTTCGTTGAAAGCCAGGCCCAGGCCGAAGAGGCA
GTGAAAGTGGCGAAAGGCGTTGAAGGGGTGACCTCTGTCAGCGACAAACTGCACGTTCGCGACGCTAAAG
AAGGCTCGGTGAAGGGCTACGCGGGTGACACCGCCACCACCAGTGAAATCAAAGCCAAACTGCTGGCGGA
CGATATCGTCCCTTCCCGTCATGTGAAAGTTGAAACCACCGACGGCGTGGTTCAGCTCTCCGGTACCGTC
GATTCTCAGGCACAAAGTGACCGTGCTGAAAGTATCGCCAAAGCGGTAGATGGTGTGAAAAGCGTTAAAA
ATGATCTGAAAACTAAGATGGGTCACCACCACCACCACCACCACCACCACCACGGTAGCCTGCAAGATTC
GGAAGTCAACCAAGAAGCAAAGCCGGAAGTCAAGCCGGAAGTGAAACCGGAAACCCATATTAACCTGAAA
GTTAGTGACGGCAGCTCTGAAATTTTCTTTAAGATCAAAAAGACCACGCCGCTGCGTCGCCTGATGGAAG
CGTTTGCCAAACGTCAGGGCAAGGAAATGGATAGCCTGCGTTTCCTGTATGACGGTATTCGCATCCAGGC
AGATCAAGCGCCGGAAGACCTGGACATGGAAGACAACGACATCATTGAAGCCCACCGTGAACAGATTGGC
GGCGCTCCGTGCGAATGCGACGTGAACGGTGAAACCTACACCGTTTCTTCTTCTGAAGAATGTGAGCGTC
TGTGCCGTAAACTGGGTGTTACCAACTGCCGTGTTCACTGCGGTTAATGAGGATCCGGCTGCTAACAAAG
CCCGAAAGGAAGCTGAGTTGGCTGCTGCCACCGCTGAGCAATAACTAGCATAACCCCTTGGGGCCTCTAA
ACGGGTCTTGAGGGGTTTTTTGCTGAAAGGAGGAACTATATCCGGAT
Features (pLannotate 1.2.2; 20 found; start..end, strand, type, name):
     12..467     +  rep_origin     f1 ori (sequence partly withheld): f1 bacteriophage origin of replication; arrow indicates direction of (+) strand synthesis
    494..551     +  promoter       AmpR promoter (fragment): bla
    560..1375    -  CDS            KanR: aminoglycoside phosphotransferase; aph(3')-Ia; confers resistance to kanamycin in bacteria or G418 (Geneticin®) in eukaryotes
   1497..2085    +  rep_origin     ori: high-copy-number ColE1/pMB1/pBR322/pUC origin of replication
   2271..2413    -  misc_feature   bom: basis of mobility region from pBR322
   2515..2706    -  CDS            rop: Rop protein, which maintains plasmids at low copy number; rop
   2723..3103    +  CDS            YPB1_ECOLX: Protein predicted: Swiss-Prot protein existence level 4. From Escherichia coli.
   3175..3466    -  CDS            TcR (fragment): tetracycline efflux protein; tet; confers resistance to tetracycline
   3481..3502    -  protein_bind   CAP binding site: CAP binding activates transcription in the presence of cAMP. E. coli catabolite activator protein
   3515..4597    -  CDS            lacI: lac repressor; lacI; The lac repressor binds to the lac operator to inhibit transcription in E. coli. This inhibition can be relieved by adding lactose or isopropyl-β-D-thiogalactopyranoside (IPTG).
   4598..4675    -  promoter       lacI promoter: lacI
   4683..4962    -  CDS            TcR (fragment): tetracycline efflux protein; tet; confers resistance to tetracycline
   4988..5006    +  promoter       T7 promoter: promoter for bacteriophage T7 RNA polymerase
   5007..5031    +  protein_bind   lac operator: The lac repressor binds to the lac operator to inhibit transcription in E. coli. This inhibition can be relieved by adding lactose or isopropyl-β-D-thiogalactopyranoside (IPTG). lac repressor encoded by lacI
   5046..5068    +  RBS            RBS: efficient ribosome binding site from bacteriophage T7 gene 10 (Olins and Rangwala, 1989)
   5076..5678    +  CDS            osmY: OSMY_ECOLI - Experimental evidence at protein level: Swiss-Prot protein existence level 1. From Escherichia coli (strain K12).
   5685..5711    +  CDS            9xHis: 9xHis affinity tag
   5721..6017    +  CDS            SMT3: SMT3_YEAST - Experimental evidence at protein level: Swiss-Prot protein existence level 1. Not known; suppressor of MIF2 mutations. From Saccharomyces cerevisiae (strain ATCC 204508 / S288c) (Baker's yeast).
   6139..6188    +  CDS            SET1 (fragment): solubility-enhancement tag derived from T7 phage gene 10B
   6196..6243    +  terminator     T7 terminator: transcription terminator for bacteriophage T7 RNA polymerase
