[The description below was written by a language model from this plasmid's Addgene catalogue record and pLannotate feature annotations shown in this document.]
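Description:
pCDB289 is a bacterial expression plasmid built on the custom pCDB180 backbone, a pET-style vector of about 6.3 kb, for producing the synthetic, de novo designed peptide gEEHE_02 (also called EEHE_2.2_02) as a secreted fusion protein in E. coli. It is selected with kanamycin through an aminoglycoside phosphotransferase gene. It replicates from a ColE1/pMB1-type origin accompanied by the rop gene and the bom region, consistent with the low copy number given in the catalogue entry. An f1 phage origin is also present, and short tetracycline-resistance fragments flanking the lacI cassette appear to be non-functional remnants of the pBR322 lineage.

The expression cassette consists of a T7 promoter followed immediately by a lac operator, the phage T7 gene 10 ribosome binding site, the fusion open reading frame and a T7 terminator. A plasmid-borne lacI gene supplies repressor, so transcription requires a host that provides T7 RNA polymerase and is induced with IPTG or lactose. The reading frame begins with E. coli OsmY, a periplasmic protein used as a carrier to direct fusion partners out of the cytoplasm. OsmY is followed by a polyhistidine tag for metal-affinity purification, recorded as deca-histidine although the annotation software labels it 9xHis. Next comes yeast Smt3 (SUMO), which aids solubility and can be removed by a SUMO-specific protease. The 117 bp gEEHE_02 insert, introduced by Gibson assembly, is not annotated in the feature table but would sit in the gap between Smt3 and the terminator. A short fragment annotated there as a T7 gene 10B solubility tag is probably a spurious match or backbone remnant. The associated work concerns hyperstable constrained peptides, so the plasmid's use is recombinant production and purification of this design.
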