Addgene plasmid #80690: pCDB289
Purpose: for secretion of N-terminal OsmY, deca-histidine, SUMO tagged gEEHE_02
Depositing lab: David Baker. Depositing organization: University of Washington. Publication: Accurate de novo design of hyperstable constrained peptides. Bhardwaj G, Mulligan VK, Bahl CD, Gilmore JM, Harvey PJ, Cheneval O, Buchko GW, Pulavarti SV, Kaas Q, Eletsky A, Huang PS, Johnsen WA, Greisen PJ, Rocklin GJ, Song Y, Linsky TW, Watkins A, Rettie SA, Xu X, Carter LP, Bonneau R, Olson JM, Coutsias E, Correnti CE, Szyperski T, Craik DJ, Baker D. Nature. 2016 Sep 14. doi: 10.1038/nature19791. PubMed 27626386.
Backbone
  Vector backbone: pCDB180
  Backbone manufacturer: custom made
  Backbone size w/o insert (bp): 6155
  Total vector size (bp): 6272
  Vector type: Bacterial Expression
Growth in bacteria
  Bacterial resistance: Kanamycin, 50 μg/mL
  Growth temperature: 37°C
  Growth strain: DH5alpha
  Copy number: Low Copy
Gene/Insert
  Gene/Insert name: gEEHE_02 (alt name: EEHE_2.2_02)
  Species: Synthetic
  Insert size (bp): 117
  Promoter: T7
  Tag / fusion protein: OsmY-10His-Smt3 (N terminal on backbone)
  Cloning method: Gibson Cloning
  Sequencing primers: 5′ CCTGTATGACGGTATTCG; 3′ GCTAGTTATTGCTCAGCGG
Terms and licenses: Academic/Nonprofit Terms; Industry Terms: Not Available to Industry
How to cite: pCDB289 was a gift from David Baker (Addgene plasmid # 80690 ; http://n2t.net/addgene:80690 ; RRID:Addgene_80690)
