>Addgene plasmid #80690 | pCDB289 | depositor partial sequence | sequence record 157050 | gene insert used for Gibson assembly
CCGTGAACAGATTGGCGGCGCTCCGTGCGAATGCGACGTGAACGGTGAAACCTACACCGTTTCTTCTTCT
GAAGAATGTGAGCGTCTGTGCCGTAAACTGGGTGTTACCAACTGCCGTGTTCACTGCGGTTAATGAGGAT
CCGGCTGCTAACAAAG
