>Addgene plasmid #80690 | pCDB289 | addgene partial sequence | sequence record 164754 | T7 5'-TAATACGACTCACTATAGGG-3'
AAATAATTTTGTTTAACTTTAAGAAGGAGATATACATATGACTATGACAAGACTGAAGATTTCGAAAACT
CTGCTGGCTGTAATGTTGACCTCTGCCGTCGCGACCGGCTCTGCCTACGCGGAAAACAACGCGCAGACTA
CCAATGAAAGCGCAGGGCAAAAAGTCGATAGCTCTATGAATAAAGTCGGTAATTTCATGGATGACAGCGC
CATCACCGCGAAAGTGAAGGCGGCCCTGGTGGATCATGACAACATCAAGAGCACCGATATCTCTGTAAAA
ACCGATCAAAAAGTCGTGACCCTGAGCGGTTTCGTTGAAAGCCAGGCCCAGGCCGAAGAGGCAGTGAAAG
TGGCGAAAGGCGTTGAAGGGGTGACCTCTGTCAGCGACAAACTGCACGTTCGCGACGCTAAAGAAGGCTC
GGTGAAGGGCTACGCGGGTGACACCGCCACCACCAGTGAAATCAAAGCCAAACTGCTGGCGGACGATATC
GTCCCTTCCCGTCATGTGAAAGTTGAAACCACCGACGGCGTGGTTCAGCTCTCCGGTACCGTCGATTCTC
AGGCACAAAGTGACCGTGCTGAAAGTATCGCCAAAGCGGTAGATGGTGTGAAAAGCGTTAAAAATGATCT
GAAAACTAAGATGGGTCACCACCACCACCACCACCACCACCACCACGGTAGCCTGCAAGATTCGGAAGTC
AACCAAGAAGCAAAGCCGGAAGTCAAGCCGGAAGTGAAACCGGAAACCCATATTAACCTGAAAGTTAGTG
ACGGCAGCTCTGAAATTTTCTTTAAGATCAAAAAGACCACGCCGCTGCGTCGCCTGATGGAAGCGTTTGC
CAAACGTCAGGGCAAGGAAATGGATAGCCTGCGTTTCCTGTATGACGGTATTCGCATCCAGGCAGATCAA
GCGCCGGAAGACCTGGACATGGAAGACA
