>Addgene plasmid #80690 | pCDB289 | addgene partial sequence | sequence record 164757 | T7term 5'-GCTAGTTATTGCTCAGCGG-3'
TTTCGGGCTTTGTTAGCAGCCGGATCCTCATTAACCGCAGTGAACACGGCAGTTGGTAACACCCAGTTTA
CGGCACAGACGCTCACATTCTTCAGAAGAAGAAACGGTGTAGGTTTCACCGTTCACGTCGCATTCGCACG
GAGCGCCGCCAATCTGTTCACGGTGGGCTTCAATGATGTCGTTGTCTTCCATGTCCAGGTCTTCCGGCGC
TTGATCTGCCTGGATGCGAATACCGTCATACAGGAAACGCAGGCTATCCATTTCCTTGCCCTGACGTTTG
GCAAACGCTTCCATCAGGCGACGCAGCGGCGTGGTCTTTTTGATCTTAAAGAAAATTTCAGAGCTGCCGT
CACTAACTTTCAGGTTAATATGGGTTTCCGGTTTCACTTCCGGCTTGACTTCCGGCTTTGCTTCTTGGTT
GACTTCCGAATCTTGCAGGCTACCGTGGTGGTGGTGGTGGTGGTGGTGGTGGTGACCCATCTTAGTTTTC
AGATCATTTTTAACGCTTTTCACACCATCTACCGCTTTGGCGATACTTTCA
